>Addgene plasmid #234322 | pGTM_Sumo2-N-StrepII-PLpro | addgene full sequence | sequence record 469910 | Addgene NGS Result
ATGAGTATTCAACATTTCCGTGTCGCCCTTATTCCCTTTTTTGCGGCATTTTGCCTTCCTGTTTTTGCTC
ACCCAGAAACGCTGGTGAAAGTAAAAGATGCTGAAGATCAGTTGGGTGCACGAGTGGGTTACATCGAACT
GGATCTCAACAGCGGTAAGATCCTTGAGAGTTTTCGCCCCGAAGAACGTTTTCCAATGATGAGCACTTTT
AAAGTTCTGCTATGTGGCGCGGTATTATCCCGTATTGACGCCGGGCAAGAGCAACTCGGTCGCCGCATAC
ACTATTCTCAGAATGACTTGGTTGAGTACTCACCAGTCACAGAAAAGCATCTTACGGATGGCATGACAGT
AAGAGAATTATGCAGTGCTGCCATAACCATGAGTGATAACACTGCGGCCAACTTACTTCTGACAACGATC
GGAGGACCGAAGGAGCTAACCGCTTTTTTGCACAACATGGGGGATCATGTAACTCGCCTTGATCGTTGGG
AACCGGAGCTGAATGAAGCCATACCAAACGACGAGCGTGACACCACGATGCCTGCAGCAATGGCAACAAC
GTTGCGCAAACTATTAACTGGCGAACTACTTACTCTAGCTTCCCGGCAACAATTAATAGACTGGATGGAG
GCGGATAAAGTTGCAGGACCACTTCTGCGCTCGGCCCTTCCGGCTGGCTGGTTTATTGCTGATAAATCTG
GAGCCGGTGAGCGTGGTTCTCGCGGTATCATTGCAGCACTGGGGCCAGATGGTAAGCCCTCCCGTATCGT
AGTTATCTACACGACGGGGAGTCAGGCAACTATGGATGAACGAAATAGACAGATCGCTGAGATAGGTGCC
TCACTGATTAAGCATTGGTAACTGTCAGACCAAGTTTACTCATATATACTTTAGATTGATTTAAAACTTC
ATTTTTAATTTAAAAGGATCTAGGTGAAGATCCTTTTTGATAATCTCATGACCAAAATCCCTTAACGTGA
GTTTTCGTTCCACTGAGCGTCAGACCCCGTAGAAAAGATCAAAGGATCTTCTTGAGATCCTTTTTTTCTG
CGCGTAATCTGCTGCTTGCAAACAAAAAAACCACCGCTACCAGCGGTGGTTTGTTTGCCGGATCAAGAGC
TACCAACTCTTTTTCCGAAGGTAACTGGCTTCAGCAGAGCGCAGATACCAAATACTGTCCTTCTAGTGTA
GCCGTAGTTAGGCCACCACTTCAAGAACTCTGTAGCACCGCCTACATACCTCGCTCTGCTAATCCTGTTA
CCAGTGGCTGCTGCCAGTGGCGATAAGTCGTGTCTTACCGGGTTGGACTCAAGACGATAGTTACCGGATA
AGGCGCAGCGGTCGGGCTGAACGGGGGGTTCGTGCACACAGCCCAGCTTGGAGCGAACGACCTACACCGA
ACTGAGATACCTACAGCGTGAGCTATGAGAAAGCGCCACGCTTCCCGAAGGGAGAAAGGCGGACAGGTAT
CCGGTAAGCGGCAGGGTCGGAACAGGAGAGCGCACGAGGGAGCTTCCAGGGGGAAACGCCTGGTATCTTT
ATAGTCCTGTCGGGTTTCGCCACCTCTGACTTGAGCGTCGATTTTTGTGATGCTCGTCAGGGGGGCGGAG
CCTATGGAAAAACGCCAGCAACGCGGCCTTTTTACGGTTCCTGGCCTTTTGCTGGCCTTTTGCTCACATG
TTCTTTCCTGCGTTATCCCCTGATTCTGTGGATAACCGTATTACCGCCTTTGAGTGAGCTGATACCGCTC
GCCGCAGCCGAACGACCGAGCGCAGCGAGTCAGTGAGCGAGGAAGCGGAAGAGCGCCTGATGCGGTATTT
TCTCCTTACGCATCTGTGCGGTATTTCACACCGCAATGGTGCACTCTCAGTACAATCTGCTCTGATGCCG
CATAGTTAAGCCAGTATACACTCCGCTATCGCTACGTGACTGGGTCATGGCTGCGCCCCGACACCCGCCA
ACACCCGCTGACGCGCCCTGACGGGCTTGTCTGCTCCCGGCATCCGCTTACAGACAAGCTGTGACCGTCT
CCGGGAGCTGCATGTGTCAGAGGTTTTCACCGTCATCACCGAAACGCGCGAGGCAGCTGCGGTAAAGCTC
ATCAGCGTGGTCGTGAAGCGATTCACAGATGTCTGCCTGTTCATCCGCGTCCAGCTCGTTGAGTTTCTCC
AGAAGCGTTAATGTCTGGCTTCTGATAAAGCGGGCCATGTTAAGGGCGGTTTTTTCCTGTTTGGTCACTG
ATGCCTCCGTGTAAGGGGGATTTCTGTTCATGGGGGTAATGATACCGATGAAACGAGAGAGGATGCTCAC
GATACGGGTTACTGATGATGAACATGCCCGGTTACTGGAACGTTGTGAGGGTAAACAACTGGCGGTATGG
ATGCGGCGGGACCAGAGAAAAATCACTCAGGGTCAATGCCAGCGCTTCGTTAATACAGATGTAGGTGTTC
CACAGGGTAGCCAGCAGCATCCTGCGATGCAGATCCGGAACATAATGGTGCAGGGCGCTGACTTCCGCGT
TTCCAGACTTTACGAAACACGGAAACCGAAGACCATTCATGTTGTTGCTCAGGTCGCAGACGTTTTGCAG
CAGCAGTCGCTTCACGTTCGCTCGCGTATCGGTGATTCATTCTGCTAACCAGTAAGGCAACCCCGCCAGC
CTAGCCGGGTCCTCAACGACAGGAGCACGATCATGCGCACCCGTGGGGCCGCCATGCCGGCGATAATGGC
CTGCTTCTCGCCGAAACGTTTGGTGGCGGGACCAGTGACGAAGGCTTGAGCGAGGGCGTGCAAGATTCCG
AATACCGCAAGCGACAGGCCGATCATCGTCGCGCTCCAGCGAAAGCGGTCCTCGCCGAAAATGACCCAGA
GCGCTGCCGGCACCTGTCCTACGAGTTGCATGATAAAGAAGACAGTCATAAGTGCGGCGACGATAGTCAT
GCCCCGCGCCCACCGGAAGGAGCTGACTGGGTTGAAGGCTCTCAAGGGCATCGGTCGAGATCCCGGTGCC
TAATGAGTGAGCTAACTTACATTAATTGCGTTGCGCTCACTGCCCGCTTTCCAGTCGGGAAACCTGTCGT
GCCAGCTGCATTAATGAATCGGCCAACGCGCGGGGAGAGGCGGTTTGCGTATTGGGCGCCAGGGTGGTTT
TTCTTTTCACCAGTGAGACGGGCAACAGCTGATTGCCCTTCACCGCCTGGCCCTGAGAGAGTTGCAGCAA
GCGGTCCACGCTGGTTTGCCCCAGCAGGCGAAAATCCTGTTTGATGGTGGTTAACGGCGGGATATAACAT
GAGCTGTCTTCGGTATCGTCGTATCCCACTACCGAGATATCCGCACCAACGCGCAGCCCGGACTCGGTAA
TGGCGCGCATTGCGCCCAGCGCCATCTGATCGTTGGCAACCAGCATCGCAGTGGGAACGATGCCCTCATT
CAGCATTTGCATGGTTTGTTGAAAACCGGACATGGCACTCCAGTCGCCTTCCCGTTCCGCTATCGGCTGA
ATTTGATTGCGAGTGAGATATTTATGCCAGCCAGCCAGACGCAGACGCGCCGAGACAGAACTTAATGGGC
CCGCTAACAGCGCGATTTGCTGGTGACCCAATGCGACCAGATGCTCCACGCCCAGTCGCGTACCGTCTTC
ATGGGAGAAAATAATACTGTTGATGGGTGTCTGGTCAGAGACATCAAGAAATAACGCCGGAACATTAGTG
CAGGCAGCTTCCACAGCAATGGCATCCTGGTCATCCAGCGGATAGTTAATGATCAGCCCACTGACGCGTT
GCGCGAGAAGATTGTGCACCGCCGCTTTACAGGCTTCGACGCCGCTTCGTTCTACCATCGACACCACCAC
GCTGGCACCCAGTTGATCGGCGCGAGATTTAATCGCCGCGACAATTTGCGACGGCGCGTGCAGGGCCAGA
CTGGAGGTGGCAACGCCAATCAGCAACGACTGTTTGCCCGCCAGTTGTTGTGCCACGCGGTTGGGAATGT
AATTCAGCTCCGCCATCGCCGCTTCCACTTTTTCCCGCGTTTTCGCAGAAACGTGGCTGGCCTGGTTCAC
CACGCGGGAAACGGTCTGATAAGAGACACCGGCATACTCTGCGACATCGTATAACGTTACTGGTTTCACA
TTCACCACCCTGAATTGACTCTCTTCCGGGCGCTATCATGCCATACCGCGAAAGGTTTTGCGCCATTCGA
TGGTGTCCGGGATCTCGACGCTCTCCCTTATGCGACTCCTGCATTAGGAAGCAGCCCAGTAGTAGGTTGA
GGCCGTTGAGCACCGCCGCCGCAAGGAATGGTGCATGCAAGGAGATGGCGCCCAACAGTCCCCCGGCCAC
GGGGCCTGCCACCATACCCACGCCGAAACAAGCGCTCATGAGCCCGAAGTGGCGAGCCCGATCTTCCCCA
TCGGTGATGTCGGCGATATAGGCGCCAGCAACCGCACCTGTGGCGCCGGTGATGCCGGCCACGATGCGTC
CGGCGTAGAGGATCGAGATCTCGATCCCGCGAAATTAATACGACTCACTATAGGGGAATTGTGAGCGGAT
AACAATTCCCCTCTAGAAATAATTTTGTTTAACTTTAAGAAGGAGATATACCATGGGTCATCACCATCAT
CATCACGGGTCGGACTCAGAAGTCAATCAAGAAGCTAAGCCAGAGGTCAAGCCAGAAGTCAAGCCTGAGA
CTCACATCAATTTAAAGGTGTCCGATGGATCTTCAGAGATCTTCTTCAAGATCAAAAAGACCACTCCTTT
AAGAAGGCTGATGGAAGCGTTCGCTAAAAGACAGGGTAAGGAAATGGACTCCTTAAGATTCTTGTACGAC
GGTATTAGAATTCAAGCTGATCAGGCCCCTGAAGATTTGGACATGGAGGATAACGATATTATTGAGGCTC
ACCGCGAACAGATTGGAGGTAGCTGGAGCCACCCGCAATTCGAGAAGGAAGTGCGTACCATCAAAGTGTT
TACCACCGTTGACAACATTAACCTGCACACCCAGGTGGTTGATATGAGCATGACCTACGGTCAGCAATTC
GGCCCGACCTATCTGGACGGCGCGGATGTTACCAAGATCAAACCGCACAACAGCCACGAGGGCAAGACCT
TTTACGTGCTGCCGAACGACGATACCCTGCGTGTTGAGGCGTTCGAATACTATCACACCACCGACCCGAG
CTTTCTGGGCCGTTACATGAGCGCGCTGAACCACACCAAGAAATGGAAGTATCCGCAAGTGAACGGTCTG
ACCAGCATCAAATGGGCGGACAACAACTGCTATCTGGCGACCGCGCTGCTGACCCTGCAGCAAATTGAGC
TGAAGTTCAACCCGCCGGCGCTGCAGGATGCGTACTATCGTGCGCGTGCGGGCGAAGCGGCGAACTTTTG
CGCGCTGATCCTGGCGTACTGCAACAAAACCGTGGGCGAGCTGGGCGACGTTCGTGAAACCATGAGCTAC
CTGTTCCAACACGCGAACCTGGATAGCTGCAAGCGTGTGCTGAACGTGGTTTGCAAAACCTGCGGTCAGC
AACAGACCACCCTGAAGGGCGTGGAGGCGGTTATGTACATGGGTACCCTGAGCTATGAACAATTTAAGAA
AGGCGTTCAGATTCCGTGCACCTGCGGCAAGCAGGCGACCAAATACCTGGTGCAACAGGAGAGCCCGTTC
GTTATGATGAGCGCTCCGCCGGCGCAATATGAGCTGAAACACGGTACCTTTACCTGCGCGAGCGAATACA
CCGGTAACTATCAGTGCGGCCACTACAAGCACATCACCAGCAAAGAAACCCTGTATTGCATTGACGGCGC
GCTGCTGACCAAGAGCAGCGAGTACAAAGGTCCGATCACCGATGTGTTCTACAAGGAAAACAGCTATACC
ACCACCATTAAACCGGTTACCTAGTAACTCGAGCACCACCACCACCACCACTGAGATCCGGCTGCTAACA
AAGCCCGAAAGGAAGCTGAGTTGGCTGCTGCCACCGCTGAGCAATAACTAGCATAACCCCTTGGGGCCTC
TAAACGGGTCTTGAGGGGTTTTTTGCTGAAAGGAGGAACTATATCCGGATTGGCGAATGGG
[124 nt withheld, positions 6082-6205]
C
[91 nt withheld, positions 6207-6297]
A
[49 nt withheld, positions 6299-6347]
CCTTTGACGTTGGAGTCCACGTTCTTT
[37 nt withheld, positions 6375-6411]
ACCCTATCTCGGTCTATTCTTTTGATTTATAAGGGATTTTGCCGATTTCGGCCTATTGGTTAAAAAATGA
GCTGATTTAACAAAAATTTAACGCGAATTTTAACAAAATATTAACGCTTACAATTTAGGTGGCACTTTTC
GGGGAAATGTGCGCGGAACCCCTATTTGTTTATTTTTCTAAATACATTCAAATATGTATCCGCTCATGAG
ACAATAACCCTGATAAATGCTTCAATAATATTGAAAAAGGAAGAGT
Features (pLannotate 1.2.2; 21 found; start..end, strand, type, name):
      1..861     +  CDS            AmpR: β-lactamase; bla; confers resistance to ampicillin, carbenicillin, and related antibiotics
   1032..1620    +  rep_origin     ori: high-copy-number ColE1/pMB1/pBR322/pUC origin of replication
   1806..1945    -  misc_feature   bom: basis of mobility region from pBR322
   2047..2238    -  CDS            rop: Rop protein, which maintains plasmids at low copy number; rop
   2255..2635    +  CDS            YPB1_ECOLX: Protein predicted: Swiss-Prot protein existence level 4. From Escherichia coli.
   2707..2998    -  CDS            TcR (fragment): tetracycline efflux protein; tet; confers resistance to tetracycline
   3013..3034    -  protein_bind   CAP binding site: CAP binding activates transcription in the presence of cAMP. E. coli catabolite activator protein
   3047..4129    -  CDS            lacI: lac repressor; lacI; The lac repressor binds to the lac operator to inhibit transcription in E. coli. This inhibition can be relieved by adding lactose or isopropyl-β-D-thiogalactopyranoside (IPTG).
   4130..4207    -  promoter       lacI promoter: lacI
   4215..4494    -  CDS            TcR (fragment): tetracycline efflux protein; tet; confers resistance to tetracycline
   4516..4534    +  promoter       T7 promoter: promoter for bacteriophage T7 RNA polymerase
   4535..4559    +  protein_bind   lac operator: The lac repressor binds to the lac operator to inhibit transcription in E. coli. This inhibition can be relieved by adding lactose or isopropyl-β-D-thiogalactopyranoside (IPTG). lac repressor encoded by lacI
   4574..4596    +  RBS            RBS: efficient ribosome binding site from bacteriophage T7 gene 10 (Olins and Rangwala, 1989)
   4633..4920    +  CDS            SUMO: cleavable ubiquitin-like protein tag; S. cerevisiae SMT3 (truncated and modified); modified to prevent cleavage by eukaryotic SUMO proteases
   4924..4946    +  CDS            Twin-Strep-tag (fragment): two Strep-Tag®II moieties connected by a linker for enhanced binding to Strep-Tactin®, an engineered form of streptavidin (Schmidt et al., 2013)
   4945..5901    +  CDS            R1A_SARS2 (fragment): Experimental evidence at protein level: Swiss-Prot protein existence level 1. [Non-structural protein 10]: Plays a pivotal role in viral transcription by stimulating both nsp14 3'-5' exoribonuclease and nsp16 2'-O-methyltransferase activities. Therefore plays an essential role in viral mRNAs cap methylation. From Severe acute respiratory syndrome coronavirus 2 (2019-nCoV) (SARS-CoV-2).
   5914..5931    +  CDS            9xHis (fragment): 9xHis affinity tag
   5941..5990    +  CDS            SET1 (fragment): solubility-enhancement tag derived from T7 phage gene 10B
   5998..6045    +  terminator     T7 terminator: transcription terminator for bacteriophage T7 RNA polymerase
   6082..6510    +  rep_origin     f1 ori (sequence partly withheld): f1 bacteriophage origin of replication; arrow indicates direction of (+) strand synthesis
   6563..6667    +  promoter       AmpR promoter: bla
