[The description below was written by a language model from this plasmid's Addgene catalogue record and pLannotate feature annotations shown in this document.]
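Description:
pGTM_Sumo2-N-StrepII-PLpro is a 6,667 bp bacterial expression plasmid built on pET15Sumo2_NESG, a pET-type backbone adapted for structural genomics work, and designed to produce the SARS-CoV-2 papain-like protease (PLpro) in E. coli. It replicates from a pBR322-type ColE1 origin accompanied by the bom site and the rop gene, consistent with its catalogue listing as low copy, and it is selected with ampicillin through β-lactamase. An f1 origin and remnants of the pBR322 tetracycline resistance gene are also annotated in the backbone.

The expression cassette is driven by a T7 promoter with an adjacent lac operator and the T7 gene 10 ribosome binding site. The plasmid carries its own lacI gene, so transcription is repressed until IPTG is added in a host supplying T7 RNA polymerase, and it ends at the T7 terminator. The open reading frame encodes an N-terminal 6xHis-SUMO fusion partner (yeast SMT3-derived), followed by a single Strep-tag II (detected by the annotation tool as a partial Twin-Strep-tag match) and then Nsp3 residues 746-1063 of the ORF1ab polyprotein, which form the PLpro domain. The functional text attached to that polyprotein hit refers to nsp10 and does not describe this insert. The His-SUMO module supports initial affinity purification, and SUMO protease cleavage then removes it, leaving active PLpro with a Strep-tag II retained at its N-terminus.

A short His-tag fragment and a gene 10-derived fragment are annotated downstream of the insert, but the record does not indicate whether they are translated. The construct is intended for production and characterization of recombinant PLpro.
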