Addgene plasmid #234322: pGTM_Sumo2-N-StrepII-PLpro
Purpose: Expresses SARS-CoV-2 Nsp3 residues 746-1063 for the purification of an active PLpro protease. Following Sumo Protease Cleavage a Strep-tag II sequence is retained at the N-terminus
Depositing lab: Gaetano Montelione. Depositing organization: Rensselaer Polytechnic Institute. Publication: Protocol for production and characterization of SARS-CoV-2 PL(pro) in Escherichia coli. De Falco A, Greene-Cramer R, Shurina BA, Zakian S, Acton TB, Ramelot TA, Montelione GT. STAR Protoc. 2025 Sep 19;6(3):103952. doi: 10.1016/j.xpro.2025.103952. Epub 2025 Jul 18. PubMed 40682779.
Backbone
  Vector backbone: pET15Sumo2_NESG
  Backbone manufacturer: Novagen/Northeast Structural Genomics Consortium
  Backbone size w/o insert (bp): 5680
  Total vector size (bp): 6667
  Vector type: Bacterial Expression
Growth in bacteria
  Bacterial resistance: Ampicillin, 100 μg/mL
  Growth temperature: 37°C
  Growth strain: DH5alpha
  Copy number: Low Copy
Gene/Insert
  Gene/Insert name: PLpro (alt name: Nsp3)
  Species: SARS-CoV-2
  Insert size (bp): 987
  GenBank ID: WQM42602.1 PRO_0000449637
  Entrez Gene: ORF1ab (a.k.a. GU280_gp01)
  Promoter: T7 lac
  Tag / fusion protein: 6xHis-Sumo (N terminal on backbone); Strep-tag II (N terminal on insert)
  Cloning method: Unknown
  Sequencing primers: 5′ T7 Forward; 3′ T7 Reverse
Resource information
  A portion of this plasmid was derived from a plasmid made by: Genscript was contracted to produce this construct
Terms and licenses: Academic/Nonprofit Terms; Industry Terms: Not Available to Industry
How to cite: pGTM_Sumo2-N-StrepII-PLpro was a gift from Gaetano Montelione (Addgene plasmid # 234322 ; http://n2t.net/addgene:234322 ; RRID:Addgene_234322)
